>Addgene plasmid #164114 | SPLICS Po-ER Short P2A | addgene full sequence | sequence record 322840 | Addgene NGS Result
CTCTTGTTCCAAACTGGAACAACACTCAACCCTATCTCGGTCTATTCTTTTGATTTATAAGGGATTTTGC
CGATTTCGGCCTATTGGTTAAAAAATGAGCTGATTTAACAAAAATTTAACGCGAATTAATTCTGTGGAAT
GTGTGTCAGTTAGGGTGTGGAAAGTCCCCAGGCTCCCCAGCAGGCAGAAGTATGCAAAGCATGCATCTCA
ATTAGTCAGCAACCAGGTGTGGAAAGTCCCCAGGCTCCCCAGCAGGCAGAAGTATGCAAAGCATGCATCT
CAATTAGTCAGCAACCATAGTCCCGCCCCTAACTCCGCCCATCCCGCCCCTAACTCCGCCCAGTTCCGCC
CATTCTCCGCCCCATGGCTGACTAATTTTTTTTATTTATGCAGAGGCCGAGGCCGCCTCTGCCTCTGAGC
TATTCCAGAAGTAGTGAGGAGGCTTTTTTGGAGGCCTAGGCTTTTGCAAAAAGCTCCCGGGAGCTTGTAT
ATCCATTTTCGGATCTGATCAAGAGACAGGATGAGGATCGTTTCGCATGATTGAACAAGATGGATTGCAC
GCAGGTTCTCCGGCCGCTTGGGTGGAGAGGCTATTCGGCTATGACTGGGCACAACAGACAATCGGCTGCT
CTGATGCCGCCGTGTTCCGGCTGTCAGCGCAGGGGCGCCCGGTTCTTTTTGTCAAGACCGACCTGTCCGG
TGCCCTGAATGAACTGCAGGACGAGGCAGCGCGGCTATCGTGGCTGGCCACGACGGGCGTTCCTTGCGCA
GCTGTGCTCGACGTTGTCACTGAAGCGGGAAGGGACTGGCTGCTATTGGGCGAAGTGCCGGGGCAGGATC
TCCTGTCATCTCACCTTGCTCCTGCCGAGAAAGTATCCATCATGGCTGATGCAATGCGGCGGCTGCATAC
GCTTGATCCGGCTACCTGCCCATTCGACCACCAAGCGAAACATCGCATCGAGCGAGCACGTACTCGGATG
GAAGCCGGTCTTGTCGATCAGGATGATCTGGACGAAGAGCATCAGGGGCTCGCGCCAGCCGAACTGTTCG
CCAGGCTCAAGGCGCGCATGCCCGACGGCGAGGATCTCGTCGTGACCCATGGCGATGCCTGCTTGCCGAA
TATCATGGTGGAAAATGGCCGCTTTTCTGGATTCATCGACTGTGGCCGGCTGGGTGTGGCGGACCGCTAT
CAGGACATAGCGTTGGCTACCCGTGATATTGCTGAAGAGCTTGGCGGCGAATGGGCTGACCGCTTCCTCG
TGCTTTACGGTATCGCCGCTCCCGATTCGCAGCGCATCGCCTTCTATCGCCTTCTTGACGAGTTCTTCTG
AGCGGGACTCTGGGGTTCGAAATGACCGACCAAGCGACGCCCAACCTGCCATCACGAGATTTCGATTCCA
CCGCCGCCTTCTATGAAAGGTTGGGCTTCGGAATCGTTTTCCGGGACGCCGGCTGGATGATCCTCCAGCG
CGGGGATCTCATGCTGGAGTTCTTCGCCCACCCCAACTTGTTTATTGCAGCTTATAATGGTTACAAATAA
AGCAATAGCATCACAAATTTCACAAATAAAGCATTTTTTTCACTGCATTCTAGTTGTGGTTTGTCCAAAC
TCATCAATGTATCTTATCATGTCTGTATACCGTCGACCTCTAGCTAGAGCTTGGCGTAATCATGGTCATA
GCTGTTTCCTGTGTGAAATTGTTATCCGCTCACAATTCCACACAACATACGAGCCGGAAGCATAAAGTGT
AAAGCCTGGGGTGCCTAATGAGTGAGCTAACTCACATTAATTGCGTTGCGCTCACTGCCCGCTTTCCAGT
CGGGAAACCTGTCGTGCCAGCTGCATTAATGAATCGGCCAACGCGCGGGGAGAGGCGGTTTGCGTATTGG
GCGCTCTTCCGCTTCCTCGCTCACTGACTCGCTGCGCTCGGTCGTTCGGCTGCGGCGAGCGGTATCAGCT
CACTCAAAGGCGGTAATACGGTTATCCACAGAATCAGGGGATAACGCAGGAAAGAACATGTGAGCAAAAG
GCCAGCAAAAGGCCAGGAACCGTAAAAAGGCCGCGTTGCTGGCGTTTTTCCATAGGCTCCGCCCCCCTGA
CGAGCATCACAAAAATCGACGCTCAAGTCAGAGGTGGCGAAACCCGACAGGACTATAAAGATACCAGGCG
TTTCCCCCTGGAAGCTCCCTCGTGCGCTCTCCTGTTCCGACCCTGCCGCTTACCGGATACCTGTCCGCCT
TTCTCCCTTCGGGAAGCGTGGCGCTTTCTCATAGCTCACGCTGTAGGTATCTCAGTTCGGTGTAGGTCGT
TCGCTCCAAGCTGGGCTGTGTGCACGAACCCCCCGTTCAGCCCGACCGCTGCGCCTTATCCGGTAACTAT
CGTCTTGAGTCCAACCCGGTAAGACACGACTTATCGCCACTGGCAGCAGCCACTGGTAACAGGATTAGCA
GAGCGAGGTATGTAGGCGGTGCTACAGAGTTCTTGAAGTGGTGGCCTAACTACGGCTACACTAGAAGAAC
AGTATTTGGTATCTGCGCTCTGCTGAAGCCAGTTACCTTCGGAAAAAGAGTTGGTAGCTCTTGATCCGGC
AAACAAACCACCGCTGGTAGCGGTGGTTTTTTTGTTTGCAAGCAGCAGATTACGCGCAGAAAAAAAGGAT
CTCAAGAAGATCCTTTGATCTTTTCTACGGGGTCTGACGCTCAGTGGAACGAAAACTCACGTTAAGGGAT
TTTGGTCATGAGATTATCAAAAAGGATCTTCACCTAGATCCTTTTAAATTAAAAATGAAGTTTTAAATCA
ATCTAAAGTATATATGAGTAAACTTGGTCTGACAGTTACCAATGCTTAATCAGTGAGGCACCTATCTCAG
CGATCTGTCTATTTCGTTCATCCATAGTTGCCTGACTCCCCGTCGTGTAGATAACTACGATACGGGAGGG
CTTACCATCTGGCCCCAGTGCTGCAATGATACCGCGAGACCCACGCTCACCGGCTCCAGATTTATCAGCA
ATAAACCAGCCAGCCGGAAGGGCCGAGCGCAGAAGTGGTCCTGCAACTTTATCCGCCTCCATCCAGTCTA
TTAATTGTTGCCGGGAAGCTAGAGTAAGTAGTTCGCCAGTTAATAGTTTGCGCAACGTTGTTGCCATTGC
TACAGGCATCGTGGTGTCACGCTCGTCGTTTGGTATGGCTTCATTCAGCTCCGGTTCCCAACGATCAAGG
CGAGTTACATGATCCCCCATGTTGTGCAAAAAAGCGGTTAGCTCCTTCGGTCCTCCGATCGTTGTCAGAA
GTAAGTTGGCCGCAGTGTTATCACTCATGGTTATGGCAGCACTGCATAATTCTCTTACTGTCATGCCATC
CGTAAGATGCTTTTCTGTGACTGGTGAGTACTCAACCAAGTCATTCTGAGAATAGTGTATGCGGCGACCG
AGTTGCTCTTGCCCGGCGTCAATACGGGATAATACCGCGCCACATAGCAGAACTTTAAAAGTGCTCATCA
TTGGAAAACGTTCTTCGGGGCGAAAACTCTCAAGGATCTTACCGCTGTTGAGATCCAGTTCGATGTAACC
CACTCGTGCACCCAACTGATCTTCAGCATCTTTTACTTTCACCAGCGTTTCTGGGTGAGCAAAAACAGGA
AGGCAAAATGCCGCAAAAAAGGGAATAAGGGCGACACGGAAATGTTGAATACTCATACTCTTCCTTTTTC
AATATTATTGAAGCATTTATCAGGGTTATTGTCTCATGAGCGGATACATATTTGAATGTATTTAGAAAAA
TAAACAAATAGGGGTTCCGCGCACATTTCCCCGAAAAGTGCCACCTGACGTCGACGGATCGGGAGATCTC
CCGATCCCCTATGGTGCACTCTCAGTACAATCTGCTCTGATGCCGCATAGTTAAGCCAGTATCTGCTCCC
TGCTTGTGTGTTGGAGGTCGCTGAGTAGTGCGCGAGCAAAATTTAAGCTACAACAAGGCAAGGCTTGACC
GACAATTGCATGAAGAATCTGCTTAGGGTTAGGCGTTTTGCGCTGCTTCGCGATGTACGGGCCAGATATA
CGCGTTGACATTGATTATTGACTAGTTATTAATAGTAATCAATTACGGGGTCATTAGTTCATAGCCCATA
TATGGAGTTCCGCGTTACATAACTTACGGTAAATGGCCCGCCTGGCTGACCGCCCAACGACCCCCGCCCA
TTGACGTCAATAATGACGTATGTTCCCATAGTAACGCCAATAGGGACTTTCCATTGACGTCAATGGGTGG
AGTATTTACGGTAAACTGCCCACTTGGCAGTACATCAAGTGTATCATATGCCAAGTACGCCCCCTATTGA
CGTCAATGACGGTAAATGGCCCGCCTGGCATTATGCCCAGTACATGACCTTATGGGACTTTCCTACTTGG
CAGTACATCTACGTATTAGTCATCGCTATTACCATGGTGATGCGGTTTTGGCAGTACATCAATGGGCGTG
GATAGCGGTTTGACTCACGGGGATTTCCAAGTCTCCACCCCATTGACGTCAATGGGAGTTTGTTTTGGCA
CCAAAATCAACGGGACTTTCCAAAATGTCGTAACAACTCCGCCCCATTGACGCAAATGGGCGGTAGGCGT
GTACGGTGGGAGGTCTATATAAGCAGAGCTCTCTGGCTAACTAGAGAACCCACTGCTTACTGGCTTATCG
AAATTAATACGACTCACTATAGGGAGACCCAAGCTGGCTAGCGTTTAAACTTAAGCTTATGCGGGACCAC
ATGGTGCTGCACGAGTACGTGAACGCCGCCGGCATCACCGGAGGCGATGGAGGCAGCGGAGGAGGCTCCA
AGCTGTGGTGGCCCTTCGAGATGTCTCCTGGCGTGCTGACATTCGCCATCATCTGGCCCTTTATCGCCCA
GTGGCTGGTGTATCTGTACTATCAGCGGAGAAGGCGCAAGCTGAATGGATCCCTGAAGGAGCTGGCATGC
GGCAGCGGAGCAACCAACTTCTCCCTGCTGAAGCAGGCAGGCGACGTGGAGGAGAATCCCGGCCCTCGGT
CTGAATTCATGAGCAAGGGAGAGGAGCTGTTCACCGGAGTGGTGCCTATCCTGGTGGAGCTGGACGGCGA
TGTGAATGGCCACAAGTTTTCCGTGCGCGGAGAGGGAGAGGGCGACGCAACAATCGGCAAGCTGACCCTG
AAGTTCATCTGCACCACAGGCAAGCTGCCCGTGCCTTGGCCAACCCTGGTGACCACACTGGGCTACGGCC
TGCAGTGTTTTGCCCGGTATCCAGACCACATGAAGAGACACGATTTCTTTAAGTCCGCCATGCCCGAGGG
CTACGTGCAGGAGAGGACAATCTCTTTCAAGGACGATGGCAAGTATAAGACACGCGCCGTGGTGAAGTTT
GAGGGCGACACCCTGGTGAACCGGATCGAGCTGAAGGGCACAGACTTCAAGGAGGATGGCAATATCCTGG
GCCACAAGCTGGAGTACAACTTTAATTCCCACAACGTGTATATCACCGCCGATAAGCAGAAGAACGGCAT
CAAGGCCAATTTCACAGTGCGGCACAATGTGGAGGACGGCTCTGTGCAGCTGGCCGATCACTACCAGCAG
AACACCCCTATCGGCGACGGCCCTGTGCTGCTGCCTGATAATCACTACCTGTCTTATCAGACCGTGCTGA
GCAAGGACCCAAACGAGAAGGGCACAGGAGGCGATGGAGGCAGCGGAGGAGGCTCCAAGCTGAGAGTGTT
CCTGGCCCTGCCCATCATCATGGTGGTGGCCTTTTCTATGTGCATCATCTGTCTGCTGATGGCAGGCGAC
ACCTGGACAGAGACCCTGGCCTACGTGCTGTTTTGGGGCGTGGCCAGCATCGGCACATTCTTTATCATCC
TGTATAACGGCAAGGACTTCGTGGATGCCCCCAGGCTGGTGCAGAAGGAGAAGATCGATTGACTCGAGTC
TAGAGGGCCCGTTTAAACCCGCTGATCAGCCTCGACTGTGCCTTCTAGTTGCCAGCCATCTGTTGTTTGC
CCCTCCCCCGTGCCTTCCTTGACCCTGGAAGGTGCCACTCCCACTGTCCTTTCCTAATAAAATGAGGAAA
TTGCATCGCATTGTCTGAGTAGGTGTCATTCTATTCTGGGGGGTGGGGTGGGGCAGGACAGCAAGGGGGA
GGATTGGGAAGACAATAGCAGGCATGCTGGGGATGCGGTGGGCTCTATGGCTTCTGAGGCGGAAAGAACC
AGCTGGGGCTCTAGGGGGTATCCCC
[124 nt withheld, positions 6256-6379]
C
[91 nt withheld, positions 6381-6471]
A
[49 nt withheld, positions 6473-6521]
CCTTTGACGTTGGAGTCCACGTTCTTTAATAGTGGA
Features (pLannotate 1.2.2; 23 found; start..end, strand, type, name):
    141..470     +  promoter       SV40 promoter: SV40 enhancer and early promoter
    537..1328    +  CDS            neo: KKA2_KLEPN - Also known as kan, nptII. Experimental evidence at protein level: Swiss-Prot protein existence level 1. Resistance to kanamycin, neomycin, paromomycin, ribostamycin, butirosin and gentamicin B. From Klebsiella pneumoniae.
   1352..1510    +  CDS            ble (fragment): BLE_KLEPN - Experimental evidence at protein level: Swiss-Prot protein existence level 1. Binding protein with a strong affinity to the bleomycin family of antibiotics. Binds to CL990; an antimitotic-antibiotic compound. From Klebsiella pneumoniae.
   1505..1626    +  polyA_signal   SV40 poly(A) signal: SV40 polyadenylation signal
   1699..1715    -  protein_bind   lac operator: The lac repressor binds to the lac operator to inhibit transcription in E. coli. This inhibition can be relieved by adding lactose or isopropyl-β-D-thiogalactopyranoside (IPTG). lac repressor encoded by lacI
   1723..1753    -  promoter       lac promoter: promoter for the E. coli lac operon
   1768..1789    -  protein_bind   CAP binding site: CAP binding activates transcription in the presence of cAMP. E. coli catabolite activator protein
   1802..1894    -  CDS            lacI (fragment): lac repressor; lacI; The lac repressor binds to the lac operator to inhibit transcription in E. coli. This inhibition can be relieved by adding lactose or isopropyl-β-D-thiogalactopyranoside (IPTG).
   2077..2665    -  rep_origin     ori: high-copy-number ColE1/pMB1/pBR322/pUC origin of replication
   2836..3696    -  CDS            AmpR: β-lactamase; bla; confers resistance to ampicillin, carbenicillin, and related antibiotics
   3697..3801    -  promoter       AmpR promoter: bla
   3860..3912    -  misc_feature   bom (fragment): basis of mobility region from pBR322
   4067..4446    +  enhancer       CMV enhancer: human cytomegalovirus immediate early enhancer
   4447..4650    +  promoter       CMV promoter: human cytomegalovirus (CMV) immediate early promoter
   4646..4679    +  LTR            5' LTR (truncated) (fragment): truncated 5' long terminal repeat (LTR) from HIV-1
   4695..4713    +  promoter       T7 promoter: promoter for bacteriophage T7 RNA polymerase
   4752..4823    +  CDS            cEGFP (fragment): cEGFP is a basic (constitutively fluorescent) green fluorescent protein published in 2008, derived from Aequorea victoria.
   4836..4946    +  CDS            ACBD5 (fragment): ACBD5_HUMAN - Also known as KIAA1996. Experimental evidence at protein level: Swiss-Prot protein existence level 1. Acyl-CoA binding protein which acts as the peroxisome receptor for pexophagy but is dispensable for aggrephagy and nonselective autophagy. Binds medium- and long-chain acyl-CoA esters. From Homo sapiens (Human).
   5052..5690    +  CDS            Trp-less GFP (fragment): Trp-less GFP is a fluorescent protein published in 2012, derived from Aequorea victoria.
   5739..5939    +  CDS            SACM1L (fragment): SAC1_BOVIN - Also known as SAC1 From Bos taurus (Bovine).
   5986..6210    +  polyA_signal   bGH poly(A) signal: bovine growth hormone polyadenylation signal
   6214..6235    +  promoter       SV40 promoter (fragment): SV40 enhancer and early promoter
   6256..127     +  rep_origin     f1 ori (across the origin) (sequence partly withheld): f1 bacteriophage origin of replication; arrow indicates direction of (+) strand synthesis
