[The description below was written by a language model from this plasmid's Addgene catalogue record and pLannotate feature annotations shown in this document.]
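Description:
SPLICS Po-ER Short P2A is a mammalian expression plasmid built on pcDNA3.1 that encodes a split fluorescent protein reporter of contact sites between peroxisomes and the endoplasmic reticulum. It is propagated in E. coli at high copy from a ColE1/pUC-type origin under ampicillin selection (AmpR with its bla promoter), and it also carries an f1 origin. An SV40 early promoter driving the neo gene, followed by an SV40 polyadenylation signal, is available for G418 selection of transfected mammalian cells.

The reporter cassette is driven by the CMV immediate early enhancer and promoter, with a T7 promoter just upstream of the coding region, and is terminated by the bGH polyadenylation signal. The feature table shows a short GFP-family fragment followed by a fragment of human ACBD5, a peroxisomal membrane protein, then a gap and a large GFP-family fragment followed by a SACM1L (Sac1) fragment, an ER membrane protein. This fits the SPLICS design, in which a small β-strand piece and the complementary large non-fluorescent portion of the fluorescent protein are anchored on two different organelles and reconstitute fluorescence only where the membranes come close enough together. The P2A peptide named in the construct is not annotated, but it presumably lies in the unannotated interval between the two halves, allowing both parts to be made from a single transcript in roughly equal amounts.

The catalogue calls the insert a split YFP, whereas the automated annotation matches GFP variants. The record is also inconsistent on range: the name says "Short", while the purpose field refers to the long peroxisome-ER contact. Which contact distance the construct detects should therefore be checked against the original publication.
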