Addgene plasmid #164114: SPLICS Po-ER Short P2A
Purpose: Detect the long Peroxisomes-Endoplasmic reticulum contact
Depositing lab: Marisa Brini & Tito Calì. Publication: An expanded palette of improved SPLICS reporters detects multiple organelle contacts in vitro and in vivo. Vallese F, Catoni C, Cieri D, Barazzuol L, Ramirez O, Calore V, Bonora M, Giamogante F, Pinton P, Brini M, Cali T. Nat Commun. 2020 Nov 27;11(1):6069. doi: 10.1038/s41467-020-19892-6. PubMed 33247103.
Backbone
  Vector backbone: pcDNA3.1
  Vector type: Mammalian Expression
Growth in bacteria
  Bacterial resistance: Ampicillin, 100 μg/mL
  Growth temperature: 37°C
  Growth strain: DH5alpha
  Copy number: High Copy
Gene/Insert
  Gene/Insert name: Split YFP Po-ER Short P2A
  Species: H. sapiens (human)
  Cloning method: Restriction Enzyme; 5′ cloning site Unknown (unknown if destroyed); 3′ cloning site Unknown (unknown if destroyed)
Terms and licenses: Academic/Nonprofit Terms; Industry Terms: Not Available to Industry
How to cite: SPLICS Po-ER Short P2A was a gift from Marisa Brini & Tito Calì (Addgene plasmid # 164114 ; http://n2t.net/addgene:164114 ; RRID:Addgene_164114)
